Addgene plasmid #125763: pAK-EL-04
Purpose: Endlinker for tRNA-gRNA system when using only four guides
Depositing lab: Vladimir Nekrasov. Depositing organization: Rothamsted Research. Publication: A modular cloning toolkit for genome editing in plants. Hahn F, Korolev A, Sanjurjo Loures L, Nekrasov V. BMC Plant Biol. 2020 Apr 23;20(1):179. doi: 10.1186/s12870-020-02388-2. PubMed 32326901.
Backbone
  Vector backbone: pUC57-Kan-mini
  Backbone manufacturer: GenScript
  Vector type: Plant Expression, CRISPR, Synthetic Biology
Growth in bacteria
  Bacterial resistance: Kanamycin, 50 μg/mL
  Growth temperature: 37°C
  Growth strain: DH5alpha
  Copy number: Unknown
Gene/Insert
  Gene/Insert name: Endlinker
  Species: Synthetic
Terms and licenses: Academic/Nonprofit Terms; Industry Terms: Not Available to Industry
How to cite: pAK-EL-04 was a gift from Vladimir Nekrasov (Addgene plasmid # 125763 ; http://n2t.net/addgene:125763 ; RRID:Addgene_125763)
