[The description below was written by a language model from this plasmid's Addgene catalogue record and pLannotate feature annotations shown in this document.]
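Description:
pAK-EL-04 is a small (about 2.6 kb) bacterial cloning plasmid built on the GenScript pUC57-Kan-mini backbone. It serves as an end-linker part in a modular cloning toolkit for plant genome editing. It is propagated in E. coli using a high-copy ColE1/pUC-type origin of replication and is selected with kanamycin through the aph(3')-Ia aminoglycoside phosphotransferase gene. The rest of the annotated backbone is typical pUC-derived material: a lac promoter with its operator and CAP binding site, a partial lacZα coding region, and short remnants of lacI, rop and the pBR322 bom region. None of these remnants is likely to be functionally important for the part's role.

The payload is a short synthetic "Endlinker" sequence placed next to the lacZα fragment. The only feature annotated within it is a small fragment of the Streptococcus pyogenes Cas9 guide RNA scaffold. According to the record, the plasmid closes a polycistronic tRNA-gRNA array when only four guides are being assembled. In such arrays, several guide RNAs are transcribed as one unit separated by tRNA sequences, and endogenous tRNA processing then releases the individual guides. An end-linker supplies the terminal piece that joins the last occupied guide position to the acceptor vector, so an assembly with fewer than the maximum number of guides can still be completed.

The record does not state the flanking restriction sites, the overhangs or the exact composition of the linker. The plasmid carries no plant promoter, Cas9 gene or plant selection marker, so it works only as an assembly component and not as a stand-alone expression vector.
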