Features (pLannotate 1.2.2; 10 found; start..end, strand, type, name):
    137..236     +  misc_feature   bom (fragment): basis of mobility region from pBR322
    242..399     -  CDS            lacZα (fragment): LacZα fragment of β-galactosidase; lacZ fragment
    409..432     +  misc_RNA       gRNA scaffold (fragment): guide RNA scaffold for the Streptococcus pyogenes CRISPR/Cas9 system
    498..514     -  protein_bind   lac operator: The lac repressor binds to the lac operator to inhibit transcription in E. coli. This inhibition can be relieved by adding lactose or isopropyl-β-D-thiogalactopyranoside (IPTG). lac repressor encoded by lacI
    522..552     -  promoter       lac promoter: promoter for the E. coli lac operon
    567..588     -  protein_bind   CAP binding site: CAP binding activates transcription in the presence of cAMP. E. coli catabolite activator protein
    601..693     -  CDS            lacI (fragment): lac repressor; lacI; The lac repressor binds to the lac operator to inhibit transcription in E. coli. This inhibition can be relieved by adding lactose or isopropyl-β-D-thiogalactopyranoside (IPTG).
    876..1464    -  rep_origin     ori: high-copy-number ColE1/pMB1/pBR322/pUC origin of replication
   1642..2451    -  CDS            KanR: aminoglycoside phosphotransferase; aph(3')-Ia; confers resistance to kanamycin in bacteria or G418 (Geneticin®) in eukaryotes
   2558..35      +  CDS            rop (fragment) (across the origin): Rop protein, which maintains plasmids at low copy number; rop
>Addgene plasmid #125763 | pAK-EL-04 | addgene full sequence | sequence record 252660 | Addgene NGS Result
TCGCGCGTTTCGGTGATGACGGTGAAAACCTCTGACACATGCAGCTCCCGGAGACGGTCACAGCTTGTCT
GTAAGCGGATGCCGGGAGCAGACAAGCCCGTCAGGGCGCGTCAGCGGGTGTTGGCGGGTGTCGGGGCTGG
CTTAACTATGCGGCATCAGAGCAGATTGTACTGAGAGTGCACCATATGCGGTGTGAAATACCGCACAGAT
GCGTAAGGAGAAAATACCGCATCAGGCGCCATTCGCCATTCAGGCTGCGCAACTGTTGGGAAGGGCGATC
GGTGCGGGCCTCTTCGCTATTACGCCAGCTGGCGAAAGGGGGATGTGCTGCAAGGCGATTAAGTTGGGTA
ACGCCAGGGTTTTCCCAGTCACGACGTTGTAAAACGACGGCCAGAGAATTCGGTCTCAGAAAAAGTGGCA
CCGAGTCGGTGCTTTTTTTTTTTTCGCTTGAGACCAAGCTTGGTGTAATCATGGTCATAGCTGTTTCCTG
TGTGAAATTGTTATCCGCTCACAATTCCACACAACATACGAGCCGGAAGCATAAAGTGTAAAGCCTGGGG
TGCCTAATGAGTGAGCTAACTCACATTAATTGCGTTGCGCTCACTGCCCGCTTTCCAGTCGGGAAACCTG
TCGTGCCAGCTGCATTAATGAATCGGCCAACGCGCGGGGAGAGGCGGTTTGCGTATTGGGCGCTCTTCCG
CTTCCTCGCTCACTGACTCGCTGCGCTCGGTCGTTCGGCTGCGGCGAGCGGTATCAGCTCACTCAAAGGC
GGTAATACGGTTATCCACAGAATCAGGGGATAACGCAGGAAAGAACATGTGAGCAAAAGGCCAGCAAAAG
GCCAGGAACCGTAAAAAGGCCGCGTTGCTGGCGTTTTTCCATAGGCTCCGCCCCCCTGACGAGCATCACA
AAAATCGACGCTCAAGTCAGAGGTGGCGAAACCCGACAGGACTATAAAGATACCAGGCGTTTCCCCCTGG
AAGCTCCCTCGTGCGCTCTCCTGTTCCGACCCTGCCGCTTACCGGATACCTGTCCGCCTTTCTCCCTTCG
GGAAGCGTGGCGCTTTCTCATAGCTCACGCTGTAGGTATCTCAGTTCGGTGTAGGTCGTTCGCTCCAAGC
TGGGCTGTGTGCACGAACCCCCCGTTCAGCCCGACCGCTGCGCCTTATCCGGTAACTATCGTCTTGAGTC
CAACCCGGTAAGACACGACTTATCGCCACTGGCAGCAGCCACTGGTAACAGGATTAGCAGAGCGAGGTAT
GTAGGCGGTGCTACAGAGTTCTTGAAGTGGTGGCCTAACTACGGCTACACTAGAAGAACAGTATTTGGTA
TCTGCGCTCTGCTGAAGCCAGTTACCTTCGGAAAAAGAGTTGGTAGCTCTTGATCCGGCAAACAAACCAC
CGCTGGTAGCGGTGGTTTTTTTGTTTGCAAGCAGCAGATTACGCGCAGAAAAAAAGGATCTCAAGAAGAT
CCTTTGATCTTTTCTACGGGGTCTGACGCTCAGTGGAACGAAAACTCACGTTAAGGGATTTTGGTCATGA
GATTATCAAAAAGGATCTTCACCTAGATCCTTTTAAATTAAAAATGAAGTTTTAAATCAAGCCCAATCTG
AATAATGTTACAACCAATTAACCAATTCTGATTAGAAAAACTCATCGAGCATCAAATGAAACTGCAATTT
ATTCATATCAGGATTATCAATACCATATTTTTGAAAAAGCCGTTTCTGTAATGAAGGAGAAAACTCACCG
AGGCAGTTCCATAGGATGGCAAGATCCTGGTATCGGTCTGCGATTCCGACTCGTCCAACATCAATACAAC
CTATTAATTTCCCCTCGTCAAAAATAAGGTTATCAAGTGAGAAATCACCATGAGTGACGACTGAATCCGG
TGAGAATGGCAAAAGTTTATGCATTTCTTTCCAGACTTGTTCAACAGGCCAGCCATTACGCTCGTCATCA
AAATCACTCGCATCAACCAAACCGTTATTCATTCGTGATTGCGCCTGAGCGAGACGAAATACGCGATCGC
TGTTAAAAGGACAATTACAAACAGGAATCGAATGCAACCGGCGCAGGAACACTGCCAGCGCATCAACAAT
ATTTTCACCTGAATCAGGATATTCTTCTAATACCTGGAATGCTGTTTTTCCGGGGATCGCAGTGGTGAGT
AACCATGCATCATCAGGAGTACGGATAAAATGCTTGATGGTCGGAAGAGGCATAAATTCCGTCAGCCAGT
TTAGTCTGACCATCTCATCTGTAACATCATTGGCAACGCTACCTTTGCCATGTTTCAGAAACAACTCTGG
CGCATCGGGCTTCCCATACAAGCGATAGATTGTCGCACCTGATTGCCCGACATTATCGCGAGCCCATTTA
TACCCATATAAATCAGCATCCATGTTGGAATTTAATCGCGGCCTCGACGTTTCCCGTTGAATATGGCTCA
TAACACCCCTTGTATTACTGTTTATGTAAGCAGACAGTTTTATTGTTCATGATGATATATTTTTATCTTG
TGCAATGTAACATCAGAGATTTTGAGACACGGGCCAGAGCTGCA
